Addgene plasmid #203659: pINO4-Pfv-Sapphire-HO
Purpose: Yeast vector encoding donor DNA for integration of 40nm GEMs into the HO locus.
Depositing lab: Liam Holt. Depositing organization: NYU Grossman School of Medicine. Publication: nucGEMs probe the biophysical properties of the nucleoplasm. Shu T et al.. bioRxiv 2022 10.1101/2021.11.18.469159.
Backbone
  Vector backbone: SIB843
  Vector type: CRISPR
Growth in bacteria
  Bacterial resistance: Ampicillin, 100 μg/mL
  Growth temperature: 37°C
  Growth strain: NEB Stable
  Copy number: High Copy
Gene/Insert
  Gene/Insert name: PfV
  Species: Pyrococcus furiosus
  Tag / fusion protein: Sapphire (C terminal on insert)
  Cloning method: Gibson Cloning
Terms and licenses: Academic/Nonprofit Terms; Industry Terms: Not Available to Industry
Depositor comments: Please visit https://doi.org/10.1101/2021.11.18.469159 for bioRxiv preprint.
How to cite: pINO4-Pfv-Sapphire-HO was a gift from Liam Holt (Addgene plasmid # 203659 ; http://n2t.net/addgene:203659 ; RRID:Addgene_203659)
