[The description below was written by a language model from this plasmid's Addgene catalogue record and pLannotate feature annotations shown in this document.]
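Description:
pINO4-Pfv-Sapphire-HO is a 5.5 kb donor-DNA plasmid for engineering budding yeast, built on the SIB843 backbone and catalogued as a CRISPR-type vector. Its stated purpose is to supply the repair template for integrating a 40 nm genetically encoded multimeric nanoparticle (GEM) cassette into the HO locus of Saccharomyces cerevisiae. In E. coli it is maintained at high copy through a ColE1/pUC-type origin and selected with ampicillin via the β-lactamase gene. Several bacterial terminators (lambda t0, a his operon terminator and another putative terminator) flank and insulate the backbone modules. No yeast replication origin or yeast selectable marker is annotated, which fits a plasmid meant to act only as an integration donor rather than to be maintained episomally.

The payload is the PfV gene from Pyrococcus furiosus, an encapsulin-type scaffold protein that self-assembles into a shell, fused at its C terminus to the fluorescent protein Sapphire. Assembly therefore produces bright particles of defined size. The annotation tool labels the fluorescent protein region as yeGFP, most likely because Sapphire is a GFP variant, and this region is followed by the S. cerevisiae ADH1 terminator. The PfV coding region itself is not annotated but presumably lies in the unannotated stretch upstream of the fluorescent protein. The plasmid name suggests the INO4 promoter drives expression, although neither the catalogue fields nor the feature table confirm this. An annotated fragment of the HO coding sequence provides homology to the target locus on one side of the cassette; a second homology arm is not explicitly annotated. According to the associated publication title, GEMs of this kind are used to probe the biophysical properties of cellular compartments.
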