Features (pLannotate 1.2.2; 9 found; start..end, strand, type, name):
    241..829     -  rep_origin     ori: high-copy-number ColE1/pMB1/pBR322/pUC origin of replication
   1012..1106    -  terminator     lambda t0 terminator: transcription terminator from phage lambda
   1124..1984    +  CDS            AmpR: β-lactamase; bla; confers resistance to ampicillin, carbenicillin, and related antibiotics
   1994..2091    -  promoter       cat promoter: promoter of the E. coli cat gene encoding chloramphenicol acetyltransferase
   2177..2220    -  terminator     bacterial terminator: putative bacterial transcription terminator
   2246..2716    -  CDS            HO (fragment): HO_YEAST - Experimental evidence at protein level: Swiss-Prot protein existence level 1. Initiation of mating type interconversion. This protein is a site-specific endonuclease that cleaves a site in the mat locus on chromosome III. The double-strand break is followed by a unidirectional gene conversion event that replaces the information at the mat locus by information copied from either of the two homologous loci (HMR and HML) that reside at the extremity of the chromosome III. Endonuclease expression takes place in late G1 just before cells enter S phase. From Saccharomyces cerevisiae (stra
   4000..4716    +  CDS            yeGFP: yeast-enhanced green fluorescent protein codons optimized for translation in S. cerevisiae and C. albicans
   4737..4924    +  terminator     ADH1 terminator: S. cerevisiae ADH1; transcription terminator for the S. cerevisiae alcohol dehydrogenase 1 (ADH1) gene
   5504..46      +  terminator     his operon terminator (across the origin): This putative transcriptin terminator from the E. coli his operon has a 2-bp deletion introduced during synthesis. Its efficiency has not been determined.
>Addgene plasmid #203659 | pINO4-Pfv-Sapphire-HO | addgene full sequence | sequence record 402489 | Addgene NGS Result
GGGCAAGGTGTCACCACCCTGCCCTTTTTCTTTAAAACCGAAAAGATTACTTCGCGTTATGCAGGCTTCC
TCGCTCACTGACTCGCTGCGCTCGGTCGTTCGGCTGCGGCGAGCGGTATCAGCTCACTCAAAGGCGGTAA
TACGGTTATCCACAGAATCAGGGGATAACGCAGGAAAGAACATGTGAGCAAAAGGCCAGCAAAAGGCCAG
GAACCGTAAAAAGGCCGCGTTGCTGGCGTTTTTCCACAGGCTCCGCCCCCCTGACGAGCATCACAAAAAT
CGACGCTCAAGTCAGAGGTGGCGAAACCCGACAGGACTATAAAGATACCAGGCGTTTCCCCCTGGAAGCT
CCCTCGTGCGCTCTCCTGTTCCGACCCTGCCGCTTACCGGATACCTGTCCGCCTTTCTCCCTTCGGGAAG
CGTGGCGCTTTCTCATAGCTCACGCTGTAGGTATCTCAGTTCGGTGTAGGTCGTTCGCTCCAAGCTGGGC
TGTGTGCACGAACCCCCCGTTCAGCCCGACCGCTGCGCCTTATCCGGTAACTATCGTCTTGAGTCCAACC
CGGTAAGACACGACTTATCGCCACTGGCAGCAGCCACTGGTAACAGGATTAGCAGAGCGAGGTATGTAGG
CGGTGCTACAGAGTTCTTGAAGTGGTGGCCTAACTACGGCTACACTAGAAGAACAGTATTTGGTATCTGC
GCTCTGCTGAAGCCAGTTACCTTCGGAAAAAGAGTTGGTAGCTCTTGATCCGGCAAACAAACCACCGCTG
GTAGCGGTGTTTTTTTTGTTTGCAAGCAGCAGATTACGCGCAGAAAAAAAGGATCTCAAGAAGATCCTTT
GATCTTTTCTACGGGGTCTGACGCTCAGTGGAACGAAAACTCACGTTAAGGGATTTTGGTCATGAGATTA
TCAAAAAGGATCTTCACCTAGATCCTTTTAAATTAAAAATGAAGTTTTAAATCAATCTAAAGTATATATG
AGTAAACTTGGTCTGACAGCTCGAGGCTTGGATTCTCACCAATAAAAAACGCCCGGCGGCAACCGAGCGT
TCTGAACAAATCCAGATGGAGTTCTGAGGTCATTACTGGATCTATCAACAGGAGTCCAAGCGAGCTCGAT
ATCATGAGTATTCAACATTTCCGTGTCGCCCTTATTCCCTTTTTTGCGGCATTTTGCCTTCCTGTTTTTG
CTCACCCAGAAACGCTGGTGAAAGTAAAAGATGCTGAAGATCAGTTGGGTGCACGAGTGGGTTACATCGA
ACTGGATCTCAACAGCGGTAAGATCCTTGAGAGTTTTCGCCCCGAAGAACGTTTTCCAATGATGAGCACT
TTTAAAGTTCTGCTATGTGGCGCGGTATTATCCCGTATTGACGCCGGGCAAGAGCAACTCGGTCGCCGCA
TACACTATTCTCAGAATGACTTGGTTGAGTACTCACCAGTCACAGAAAAGCATCTTACGGATGGCATGAC
AGTAAGAGAATTATGCAGTGCTGCCATAACCATGAGTGATAACACTGCGGCCAACTTACTTCTGACAACG
ATCGGAGGACCGAAGGAGCTAACCGCTTTTTTGCACAACATGGGGGATCATGTAACTCGCCTTGATCGTT
GGGAACCGGAGCTGAATGAAGCCATACCAAACGACGAGCGTGACACCACGATGCCTGTAGCAATGGCAAC
AACGTTGCGCAAACTATTAACTGGCGAACTACTTACTCTAGCTTCCCGGCAACAATTAATAGACTGGATG
GAGGCGGATAAAGTTGCAGGACCACTTCTGCGCTCGGCCCTTCCGGCTGGCTGGTTTATTGCTGATAAAT
CTGGAGCCGGTGAGCGTGGATCTCGCGGTATCATTGCAGCACTGGGGCCAGATGGTAAGCCCTCCCGTAT
CGTAGTTATCTACACGACGGGGAGTCAGGCAACTATGGATGAACGAAATAGACAGATCGCTGAGATAGGT
GCCTCACTGATTAAGCATTGGTAATTTCTCCATTTTAGCTTCCTTAGCTCCTGAAAATCTCGATAACTCA
AAAAATACGCCCGGTAGTGATCTTATTTCATTATGGTGAAAGTTGGAACCTCTTACGTGCCCGATCAACT
CGAGTGCCACCTGACGTCTAAGAAACCATTATTATCATGACATTAACCTATAAAAATAGGCGTATCACGA
GGCAGAATTTCAGATAAAAAAAATCCTTAGCTTTCGCTAAGGATGATTTCTGGAATTCGCGGCCGCGTAT
CCTTGCCTAACTTCAATGTCAAAGTTGAAATATTCTCCTTTAGAGCGCTCCATTTCTTCTATGAAGCGTT
TTGCGGCAAACTCACCTTCAACTGTCATTGGGAATGTCTTATGATGGTTTTTTGGAATTATTATTATCCT
ACCATCAAGCGTCTGACATTGCTGCAGATTTCTCCATCTCACTTTATATTTGGTGGCATTTCTACCACTT
TTTTCCAACAGTGGTTTGGTAGGGACCCTGACTGACAATTTATGACCTGCAGTACATTGTAATGCAAGAC
GCTGATAAACTGTTCTACGCCTGGGATCTAACCTACCAGGTTCACCTTCAAAAGCTCTGTGTTTGGTTTT
TTGCTGTATATTATAGATTTTCTGATAGCCCTGTGTGACATTTATGACGCGGGCAGCGGAGCCATCTGCG
CACATAACGTAAGAGTTAGCCGTGACGTTTGCGATGTCTTTAATTTCACCGTTAGCGAATTGGAGCTCTC
TTGGCTTGGTTTGTATGAGCTTGTTACGTATCAAACAAAATATTCACATGTTTTTCTCACCTTAAAGACA
GAGGCGCGATTGCGTTTGCGAAATTCCAATGCCAACAAGATAAGCTTGACGAAGGAGTTAAGAGGGCGGC
TTGAACTAAAAAGAGAAAAGCAATATCTAGAATGCTCTCAATAAATCCAACCCTTATAAATAGGGATAAG
CCATACACCAAAGAAGAATTAATGGAAATTCTGAGATTAGCAATAATAGCTGAGCTTGATGCAATAAATC
TATATGAGCAGATGGCAAGATATTCCGAAGATGAAAACGTAAGAAAGATTCTCCTTGATGTTGCAAGGGA
GGAGAAGGCTCACGTTGGAGAATTCATGGCACTCCTTCTAAATTTGGATCCAGAACAAGTAACTGAGCTG
AAGGGTGGATTTGAGGAAGTCAAGGAGCTAACTGGAATTGAGGCTCACATAAATGATAACAAGAAGGAGG
AATCTAACGTGGAATATTTTGAGAAGTTGAGAAGTGCTCTTTTGGATGGGGTAAATAAGGGAAGATCTTT
ACTAAAGCACTTGCCAGTAACGAGAATAGAAGGACAATCATTCAGGGTTGACATCATTAAATTTGAAGAT
GGTGTTAGGGTAGTAAAGCAAGAGTACAAGCCAATTCCATTATTGAAGAAGAAATTCTATGTGGGAATAA
GAGAACTCAACGATGGGACTTACGATGTATCTATAGCAACTAAAGCTGGGGAACTCCTAGTTAAAGACGA
AGAGTCGCTAGTAATAAGAGAAATTCTATCCACAGAGGGAATTAAGAAAATGAAACTTTCCTCCTGGGAC
AATCCAGAAGAAGCACTTAATGATTTAATGAACGCACTGCAGGAAGCCTCAAATGCGTCAGCTGGACCAT
TTGGGCTGATAATTAACCCAAAAAGATATGCAAAGTTGCTAAAAATTTACGAGAAGAGTGGAAAGATGCT
AGTTGAAGTGCTAAAAGAGATATTCAGGGGAGGAATCATTGTTACTCTAAACATTGATGAGAATAAGGTA
ATAATATTTGCCAATACACCAGCTGTTCTTGACGTTGTAGTTGGCCAAGATGTGACTCTACAAGAGCTAG
GACCTGAAGGAGACGACGTTGCATTCTTGGTTAGTGAAGCTATAGGAATAAGAATAAAGAACCCAGAGGC
AATAGTAGTCTTAGAGTGGTCTGGCAGCGGTAGTGGGTCGGGATCAGGCTCCGGTCGACGGATCCCCGGG
TTAATTAAGATGTCTAAAGGTGAAGAATTATTCACTGGTGTTGTCCCAATTTTGGTTGAATTAGATGGTG
ATGTTAATGGTCACAAATTTTCTGTCTCCGGTGAAGGTGAAGGTGATGCTACTTACGGTAAATTGACCTT
AAAATTTATTTGTACTACTGGTAAATTGCCAGTTCCATGGCCAACCTTAGTCACTACTTTTTCTTATGGT
GTTCAATGTTTTGCTAGATACCCAGATCATATGAAACAACATGACTTTTTCAAGTCTGCCATGCCAGAAG
GTTATGTTCAAGAAAGAACTATTTTTTTCAAAGATGACGGTAACTACAAGACCAGAGCTGAAGTCAAGTT
TGAAGGTGATACCTTAGTTAATAGAATCGAATTAAAAGGTATTGATTTTAAAGAAGATGGTAACATTTTA
GGTCACAAATTGGAATACAACTTTAACTCTCACAATGTTTACATCATGGCTGACAAACAAAAGAATGGTA
TCAAAGTTAACTTCAAAATTAGACACAACATTGAAGATGGTTCTGTTCAATTAGCTGACCATTATCAACA
AAATACTCCAATTGGTGATGGTCCAGTCTTGTTACCAGACAACCATTACTTATCCATTCAATCTGCCTTA
TCCAAAGATCCAAACGAAAAGAGAGACCACATGGTCTTGTTAGAATTTGTTACTGCTGCTGGTATTACCC
ATGGTATTGATGAATTGTACAAATAAGGCGCGCCACTTCTAAATAAGCGAATTTCTTATGATTTATGATT
TTTATTATTAAATAAGTTATAAAAAAAATAAGTGTATACAAATTTTAAAGTGACTCTTAGGTTTTAAAAC
GAAAATTCTTATTCTTGAGTAACTCTTTCCTGTAGGTCAGGTTGCTTTCTCAGGTATAGTATGAGGTCGC
TCTTATTGACCACACCTCTACCGGCAGATCCGCTAGGGATAACAGGGTAATATAGATCTGTTTAGCTTGC
CTCGTCATGCTTTAAAGTATAGATAGAATTGATTGCTGCTTATGAGGATATGGATTTAGAGCTAATAGTT
GTAATAGAAATAAAAGCCATTTAGAATAGGAATTGAATACAATTTTATGAGCTTTAAATATTTAATGATG
AATAGTGCGTTTAGAACGCTTCATCATGCTTCAACAAGCTTCTGCAAACCTCATTTGAGTAGCAATAGCT
GTTTACTTTTTTCCGCGACTTTATTCGAAGTTATGGTGAACTTTTCGTGGTTTCACACCTAATAACGCCC
AGCGGTAGTACAATTCAAAGTAGTAGGTACCAATGGTAGTACTAGTGGGTGATAGTAGCAAATTTCTCTA
TGAAAATGAATTGTTGCTCTGCAATGATGTTAATGTGGACATGACATGAATTTTCGCGATATGTTGATGT
AAATAATAACATGATTTTCGTGGATCATTTCGTAAACCATAGGTTTATTTCGTGAATTACTAAGAGAAAG
GCATAGAAACAGGACTTGCGGATGGGATACGCGGCCGCTGCAGTCCGGCAAAAAA
